>Addgene plasmid #52172 | pChlr-8SE | depositor partial sequence | sequence record 80780 | M13F(-40)
GGTCTCAGCCTTATACACCATGATGAAGGACCAGTATGCCAGCTACGTGGTCGAGAAGATGATTGACGTG
GCGGAGCCAGGCCAGCGGAAGATCGTCATGCATAAGATCCGACCCAGAGACCAAGCTTGGCGTAATCATG
GTCATAGCTGTTTCCTGTGTGAAATTGTTATCCGCTCACAATTCCACACAACATACGAGCCGGAAGCATA
AAGTGTAAAGCCTGGGGTGCCTAATGAGTGAGCTAACTCACATTAATTGCGTTGCGCTCACTGCCCGCTT
TCCAGTCGGGAAACCTGTCGTGCCAGCTGCATTAATGAATCGGCCAACGCGCGGGGAGAGGCGGTT
