>Addgene plasmid #52172 | pChlr-8SE | addgene partial sequence | sequence record 89963 | M13pUC-Fwd 5'-CCCAGTCACGACGTTGTAAAACG-3'
GAGCTCGGTCTCAGCCTTATACACCATGATGAAGGACCAGTATGCCAGCTACGTGGTCGAGAAGATGATT
GACGTGGCGGAGCCAGGCCAGCGGAAGATCGTCATGCATAAGATCCGACCCAGAGACCAAGCTTGGCGTA
ATCATGGTCATAGCTGTTTCCTGTGTGAAATTGTTATCCGCTCACAATTCCACACAACATACGAGCCGGA
AGCATAAAGTGTAAAGCCTGGGGTGCCTAATGAGTGAGCTAACTCACATTAATTGCGTTGCGCTCACTGC
CCGCTTTCCAGTCGGGAAACCTGTCGTGCCAGCTGCATTAATGAATCGGCCAACGCGCGGGGAGAGGCGG
TTTGCGTATTGGGCGCTCTTCCGCTTCCTCGCTCACTGACTCGCTGCGCTCGGTCGTTCGGCTGCGGCGA
GCGGTATCAGCTCACTCAAAGGCGGTAATACGGTTATCCACAGAATCAGGGGATAACGCAGGAAAGAACA
TGTGAGCAAAAGGCCAGCAAAAGGCCAGGAACCGTAAAAAGGCCGCGTTGCTGGCGTTTTTCCATAGGCT
CCGCCCCCCTGACGAGCATCACAAAAATCGACGCTCAAGTCAGAGGTGGTGAAACCCGACAGGACTATAA
AGATACCAGGCGTTTCCCCCTGGAAGCTCCCTCGTGCGCTCTCCTGTTCCGACCCTGCCGCTTACCGGAT
ACCTGTCCGCCTTTCTCCCTTCGGGAAGCGTGGCGCTTTCTCATAGCTCACGCTGTAGGTATCTCAGTTC
GGTGTAGGTCGTTCGCTCCAAGCTGGGCTGTGTGCACGAACC
