[The description below was written by a language model from this plasmid's Addgene catalogue record.]
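Description:
pChlr-8SE is a small, high-copy bacterial plasmid (about 2.3 kb in total) that serves as a storage vector for one building block in a modular system for assembling designer PUF RNA-binding proteins. Its backbone, pChlr-pNEB193, derives from the pNEB193 cloning vector, in which the original ampicillin resistance gene (bla) was replaced by the chloramphenicol resistance gene from pACYC using Gibson Assembly. The plasmid is therefore selected with chloramphenicol in E. coli. The origin of replication is not named in the record, though the high copy number is what would be expected of a pUC-type cloning vector. M13 forward and reverse priming sites flank the insert for sequence verification.

The insert encodes module 8 of the Pumilio homology domain (PUM-HD) of human PUM1, corresponding to amino acids 284–319 of the domain. Each PUF repeat contacts a single RNA base, and specificity is set largely by the residues at positions 12 and 16 of the repeat. Here these have been changed from N to S at position 12 and from Q to E at position 16, which reprograms the module to recognise guanine at nucleotide 1 of the target RNA. The record lists the insert size as 36 bp, which appears to reflect the 36-residue length of the repeat rather than its coding length, and it does not match the roughly 56 bp difference between the stated backbone and total sizes.

Although catalogued as a bacterial expression vector, no promoter driving the module is stated, and the cloning method is listed as unknown. The plasmid is best understood as one member of a library of module variants that are combined to build full eight-repeat PUM-HD proteins with custom specificity, used for post-transcriptional regulation of endogenous RNAs.
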