Addgene plasmid #52172: pChlr-8SE
Purpose: Encodes module 8 with amino acids 12S-16E for recognition of nt 1G
Depositing lab: Huimin Zhao. Depositing organization: University of Illinois at Urbana-Champaign. Publication: Modular assembly of designer PUF proteins for specific post-transcriptional regulation of endogenous RNA. Abil Z, Denard CA, Zhao H. J Biol Eng. 2014 Mar 1;8(1):7. 10.1186/1754-1611-8-7 PubMed 24581042.
Backbone
  Vector backbone: pChlr-pNEB193
  Backbone manufacturer: New England Biolabs
  Backbone size w/o insert (bp): 2280
  Total vector size (bp): 2336
  Modifications to backbone: Replaced the original ampicillin resistance gene Bla with the chloramphenicol resistance gene Cam from pACYC (New England Biolabs) using the Gibson Assembly method.
  Vector type: Bacterial Expression
Growth in bacteria
  Bacterial resistance: Chloramphenicol, 25 μg/mL
  Growth temperature: 37°C
  Growth strain: Top10
  Copy number: High Copy
Gene/Insert
  Gene/Insert name: Pumilio homology domain amino acids 284-319 (alt name: PUM-HD module 8)
  Species: H. sapiens (human)
  Insert size (bp): 36
  Mutation: Changed 12N to 12S and 16Q to 16E in module 8
  GenBank ID: D43951
  Entrez Gene: PUM1 (a.k.a. HSPUM, NEDMSF, PUMH, PUMH1, PUML1, SCA47)
  Cloning method: Unknown
  Sequencing primers: 5′ M13 For; 3′ M13 Rev
Terms and licenses: Academic/Nonprofit Terms; Industry Terms: Not Available to Industry
How to cite: pChlr-8SE was a gift from Huimin Zhao (Addgene plasmid # 52172 ; http://n2t.net/addgene:52172 ; RRID:Addgene_52172)
